>Addgene plasmid #99522 | pKan-AID*-9myc | addgene full sequence | sequence record 191050 | Addgene NGS Result
GAACGCGGCCGCCAGCTGAAGCTTCGTACGCTGCAGGTCGACGGTGCAGGCGCCGGGGCTGGTGCTGGGG
CAGGTACCCCTAAAGATCCAGCCAAACCTCCGGCCAAGGCACAAGTTGTGGGATGGCCACCGGTGAGATC
ATACCGGAAGAACGTGATGGTTTCCTGCCAAAAATCAAGCGGTGGCCCGGAGGCGGCGGCGTTCGTGAAG
GTATCACCCGGGGCTAGTGGTGAACAAAAGTTGATTTCTGAAGAAGATTTGAACGGTGAACAAAAGCTAA
TCTCCGAGGAAGACTTGAACGGTGAACAAAAATTAATCTCAGAAGAAGACTTGAACGGATCCTCTAGAGG
TGAACAAAAGTTGATTTCTGAAGAAGATTTGAACGGTGAACAAAAGCTAATCTCCGAGGAAGACTTGAAC
GGTGAACAAAAATTAATCTCAGAAGAAGACTTGAACGGATCCTCTAGAGGTGAACAAAAGTTGATTTCTG
AAGAAGATTTGAACGGTGAACAAAAGCTAATCTCCGAGGAAGACTTGAACGGTGAACAAAAATTAATCTC
AGAAGAAGACTTGAACGGATCCACTAGCTAAAAAGGCGCGCCAGATCTGTTTAGCTTGCCTCGTCCCCGC
CGGGTCACCCGGCCAGCGACATGGAGGCCCAGAATACCCTCCTTGACAGTCTTGACGTGCGCAGCTCAGG
GGCATGATGTGACTGTCGCCCGTACATTTAGCCCATACATCCCCATGTATAATCATTTGCATCCATACAT
TTTGATGGCCGCACGGCGCGAAGCAAAAATTACGGCTCCTCGCTGCAGACCTGCGAGCAGGGAAACGCTC
CCCTCACAGACGCGTTGAATTGTCCCCACGCCGCGCCCCTGTAGAGAAATATAAAAGGTTAGGATTTGCC
ACTGAGGTTCTTCTTTCATATACTTCCTTTTAAAATCTTGCTAGGATACAGTTCTCACATCACATCCGAA
CATAAACAACCATGGGTAAGGAAAAGACTCACGTTTCGAGGCCGCGATTAAATTCCAACATGGATGCTGA
TTTATATGGGTATAAATGGGCTCGCGATAATGTCGGGCAATCAGGTGCGACAATCTATCGATTGTATGGG
AAGCCCGATGCGCCAGAGTTGTTTCTGAAACATGGCAAAGGTAGCGTTGCCAATGATGTTACAGATGAGA
TGGTCAGACTAAACTGGCTGACGGAATTTATGCCTCTTCCGACCATCAAGCATTTTATCCGTACTCCTGA
TGATGCATGGTTACTCACCACTGCGATCCCCGGCAAAACAGCATTCCAGGTATTAGAAGAATATCCTGAT
TCAGGTGAAAATATTGTTGATGCGCTGGCAGTGTTCCTGCGCCGGTTGCATTCGATTCCTGTTTGTAATT
GTCCTTTTAACAGCGATCGCGTATTTCGTCTCGCTCAGGCGCAATCACGAATGAATAACGGTTTGGTTGA
TGCGAGTGATTTTGATGACGAGCGTAATGGCTGGCCTGTTGAACAAGTCTGGAAAGAAATGCATAAGCTT
TTGCCATTCTCACCGGATTCAGTCGTCACTCATGGTGATTTCTCACTTGATAACCTTATTTTTGACGAGG
GGAAATTAATAGGTTGTATTGATGTTGGACGAGTCGGAATCGCAGACCGATACCAGGATCTTGCCATCCT
ATGGAACTGCCTCGGTGAGTTTTCTCCTTCATTACAGAAACGGCTTTTTCAAAAATATGGTATTGATAAT
CCTGATATGAATAAATTGCAGTTTCATTTGATGCTCGATGAGTTTTTCTAATCAGTACTGACAATAAAAA
GATTCTTGTTTTCAAGAACTTGTCATTTGTATAGTTTTTTTATATTGTAGTTGTTCTATTTTAATCAAAT
GTTAGCGTGATTTATATTTTTTTTCGCCTCGACATCATCTGCCCAGATGCGAAGTTAAGTGCGCAGAAAG
TAATATCATGCGTCAATCGTATGTGAATGCTGGTCGCTATACTGCTGTCGATTCGATACTAACGCCGCCA
TCCAGTGTCGAAAACGAGCTCGAATTCATCGATGATATCAGATCCACTAGTGGCCTATGCGGCCGCGGAT
CTGCCGGTCTCCCTATAGTGAGTCGTATTAATTTCGATAAGCCAGGTTAACCTGCATTAATGAATCGGCC
AACGCGCGGGGAGAGGCGGTTTGCGTATTGGGCGCTCTTCCGCTTCCTCGCTCACTGACTCGCTGCGCTC
GGTCGTTCGGCTGCGGCGAGCGGTATCAGCTCACTCAAAGGCGGTAATACGGTTATCCACAGAATCAGGG
GATAACGCAGGAAAGAACATGTGAGCAAAAGGCCAGCAAAAGGCCAGGAACCGTAAAAAGGCCGCGTTGC
TGGCGTTTTTCCATAGGCTCCGCCCCCCTGACGAGCATCACAAAAATCGACGCTCAAGTCAGAGGTGGCG
AAACCCGACAGGACTATAAAGATACCAGGCGTTTCCCCCTGGAAGCTCCCTCGTGCGCTCTCCTGTTCCG
ACCCTGCCGCTTACCGGATACCTGTCCGCCTTTCTCCCTTCGGGAAGCGTGGCGCTTTCTCATAGCTCAC
GCTGTAGGTATCTCAGTTCGGTGTAGGTCGTTCGCTCCAAGCTGGGCTGTGTGCACGAACCCCCCGTTCA
GCCCGACCGCTGCGCCTTATCCGGTAACTATCGTCTTGAGTCCAACCCGGTAAGACACGACTTATCGCCA
CTGGCAGCAGCCACTGGTAACAGGATTAGCAGAGCGAGGTATGTAGGCGGTGCTACAGAGTTCTTGAAGT
GGTGGCCTAACTACGGCTACACTAGAAGAACAGTATTTGGTATCTGCGCTCTGCTGAAGCCAGTTACCTT
CGGAAAAAGAGTTGGTAGCTCTTGATCCGGCAAACAAACCACCGCTGGTAGCGGTGGTTTTTTTGTTTGC
AAGCAGCAGATTACGCGCAGAAAAAAAGGATCTCAAGAAGATCCTTTGATCTTTTCTACGGGGTCTGACG
CTCAGTGGAACGAAAACTCACGTTAAGGGATTTTGGTCATGAGATTATCAAAAAGGATCTTCACCTAGAT
CCTTTTAAATTAAAAATGAAGTTTTAAATCAATCTAAAGTATATATGAGTAAACTTGGTCTGACAGTTAC
CAATGCTTAATCAGTGAGGCACCTATCTCAGCGATCTGTCTATTTCGTTCATCCATAGTTGCCTGACTCC
CCGTCGTGTAGATAACTACGATACGGGAGGGCTTACCATCTGGCCCCAGTGCTGCAATGATACCGCGAGA
CCCACGCTCACCGGCTCCAGATTTATCAGCAATAAACCAGCCAGCCGGAAGGGCCGAGCGCAGAAGTGGT
CCTGCAACTTTATCCGCCTCCATCCAGTCTATTAATTGTTGCCGGGAAGCTAGAGTAAGTAGTTCGCCAG
TTAATAGTTTGCGCAACGTTGTTGCCATTGCTACAGGCATCGTGGTGTCACGCTCGTCGTTTGGTATGGC
TTCATTCAGCTCCGGTTCCCAACGATCAAGGCGAGTTACATGATCCCCCATGTTGTGCAAAAAAGCGGTT
AGCTCCTTCGGTCCTCCGATCGTTGTCAGAAGTAAGTTGGCCGCAGTGTTATCACTCATGGTTATGGCAG
CACTGCATAATTCTCTTACTGTCATGCCATCCGTAAGATGCTTTTCTGTGACTGGTGAGTACTCAACCAA
GTCATTCTGAGAATAGTGTATGCGGCGACCGAGTTGCTCTTGCCCGGCGTCAATACGGGATAATACCGCG
CCACATAGCAGAACTTTAAAAGTGCTCATCATTGGAAAACGTTCTTCGGGGCGAAAACTCTCAAGGATCT
TACCGCTGTTGAGATCCAGTTCGATGTAACCCACTCGTGCACCCAACTGATCTTCAGCATCTTTTACTTT
CACCAGCGTTTCTGGGTGAGCAAAAACAGGAAGGCAAAATGCCGCAAAAAAGGGAATAAGGGCGACACGG
AAATGTTGAATACTCATACTCTTCCTTTTTCAATATTATTGAAGCATTTATCAGGGTTATTGTCTCATGA
GCGGATACATATTTGAATGTATTTAGAAAAATAAACAAATAGGGGTTCCGCGCACATTTCCCCGAAAAGT
GCCACCTGACGTCTAAGAAACCATTATTATCATGACATTAACCTATAAAAATAGGCGTATCACGAGGCCC
TTTCGTCTCGCGCGTTTCGGTGATGACGGTGAAAACCTCTGACACATGCAGCTCCCGGAGACGGTCACAG
CTTGTCTGTAAGCGGATGCCGGGAGCAGACAAGCCCGTCAGGGCGCGTCAGCGGGTGTTGGCGGGTGTCG
GGGCTGGCTTAACTATGCGGCATCAGAGCAGATTGTACTGAGAGTGCACCATATGGACATATTGTCGTTA
GAACGCGGCTACAATTAATACATAACCTTATGTATCATACACATACGATTTAGGTGACACTATA
Features (pLannotate 1.2.2; 11 found; start..end, strand, type, name):
     79..216     +  CDS            mini-AID (fragment): minimal degron from the auxin-responsive IAA17 protein of Arabidopsis thaliana (Kubota et al., 2013) acts as an auxin-inducible degron (AID) in the presence of TIR1
    229..579     +  CDS            13xMyc (fragment): 13 tandem Myc epitope tags
    648..2004    +  gene           kanMX: yeast selectable marker conferring kanamycin resistance (Wach et al., 1994)
   2112..2130    -  promoter       T7 promoter: promoter for bacteriophage T7 RNA polymerase
   2152..2205    -  CDS            lacI (fragment): lac repressor; lacI; The lac repressor binds to the lac operator to inhibit transcription in E. coli. This inhibition can be relieved by adding lactose or isopropyl-β-D-thiogalactopyranoside (IPTG).
   2388..2976    -  rep_origin     ori: high-copy-number ColE1/pMB1/pBR322/pUC origin of replication
   3147..4007    -  CDS            AmpR: β-lactamase; bla; confers resistance to ampicillin, carbenicillin, and related antibiotics
   4008..4112    -  promoter       AmpR promoter: bla
   4207..4242    +  CDS            rop (fragment): Rop protein, which maintains plasmids at low copy number; rop
   4344..4395    +  misc_feature   bom (fragment): basis of mobility region from pBR322
   4458..2       +  promoter       SP6 promoter (across the origin): promoter for bacteriophage SP6 RNA polymerase
