[The description below was written by a language model from this plasmid's Addgene catalogue record and pLannotate feature annotations shown in this document.]
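Description:
pKan-AID*-9myc is a pFA6a-derived plasmid of about 4.5 kb that serves as a PCR template for C-terminal tagging of genes in Saccharomyces cerevisiae, rather than as an expression vector in its own right. It is maintained in E. coli through a high-copy ColE1/pUC-type origin and an ampicillin resistance gene (β-lactamase with its native promoter). The feature table also picks up backbone remnants: SP6 and T7 phage promoters flanking the cassette region and short fragments matching lacI, rop and bom, which have no evident role in how the plasmid is used.

The payload is a promoterless tagging module followed by a yeast marker. It begins with AID*, a shortened auxin-inducible degron comprising residues 71–116 of Arabidopsis thaliana IAA17 (AXR3), annotated as a mini-AID fragment. This is fused at its C-terminus to nine Myc epitopes; the annotation software labels them as a partial 13xMyc array, which is consistent with a shorter repeat. Immediately downstream lies the kanMX cassette, which confers G418 resistance in yeast. Amplifying the degron–tag–marker unit with primers carrying homology to the 3′ end of a target open reading frame gives a product that integrates by homologous recombination. The endogenous protein is then expressed from its own promoter as an AID*-9myc fusion.

In strains that also express the plant F-box protein TIR1, adding auxin drives ubiquitylation and proteasomal degradation of the tagged protein, allowing rapid conditional depletion. The Myc repeats allow that depletion to be followed by immunodetection. The plasmid belongs to an expanded tool kit for the auxin-inducible degron system in budding yeast.
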