Addgene plasmid #99522: pKan-AID*-9myc
Purpose: C-terminal AID*-9myc degron cassette with KanR marker for S. cerevisiae
Depositing lab: Helle Ulrich. Depositing organization: Cancer Research UK. Publication: An expanded tool kit for the auxin-inducible degron system in budding yeast. Morawska M, Ulrich HD. Yeast. 2013 Sep;30(9):341-51. doi: 10.1002/yea.2967. Epub 2013 Jul 23. PubMed 23836714.
Backbone
  Vector backbone: pFA6a derivative
  Vector type: PCR template for yeast tagging cassette
  Selectable markers: Neomycin (select with G418)
Growth in bacteria
  Bacterial resistance: Ampicillin, 100 μg/mL
  Growth temperature: 37°C
  Growth strain: DH5alpha
  Copy number: High Copy
Gene/Insert
  Gene/Insert name: IAA17(71-116) (alt names: AID (Auxin-inducible degron); AXR3)
  Species: A. thaliana (mustard weed)
  Entrez Gene: AXR3 (a.k.a. AT1G04250, AUXIN RESISTANT 3, AtIAA17, F19P19.31, F19P19_31, IAA17, indole-3-acetic acid inducible 17)
  Tag / fusion protein: 9xMyc (C terminal on insert)
  Cloning method: Restriction Enzyme; 5′ cloning site Unknown (unknown if destroyed); 3′ cloning site Unknown (unknown if destroyed)
  Sequencing primers: 5′ CGTACGCTGCAGGTCGAC; 3′ TCGATGAATTCGAGCTCG
Resource information
  A portion of this plasmid was derived from a plasmid made by: The parent vector encoding AID was a kind gift from Masato Kanemaki (National Institute of Genetics, Mishima, Japan).
Terms and licenses: Academic/Nonprofit Terms; Industry Terms: Not Available to Industry
How to cite: pKan-AID*-9myc was a gift from Helle Ulrich (Addgene plasmid # 99522 ; http://n2t.net/addgene:99522 ; RRID:Addgene_99522)
